Addgene plasmid #156617: pD649-HAsp-TNFSF9-Fc(DAPA)-AviTag-6xHis
Purpose: Mammalian expression of cell-surface protein extracellular domain fused to Fc(DAPA)-Avi-6xHis. Protein is secreted from cells.
Depositing lab: Chris Garcia. Depositing organization: Stanford University. Publication: A Human IgSF Cell-Surface Interactome Reveals a Complex Network of Protein-Protein Interactions. Wojtowicz WM, Vielmetter J, Fernandes RA, Siepe DH, Eastman CL, Chisholm GB, Cox S, Klock H, Anderson PW, Rue SM, Miller JJ, Glaser SM, Bragstad ML, Vance J, Lam AW, Lesley SA, Zinn K, Garcia KC. Cell. 2020 Aug 20;182(4):1027-1043.e17. doi: 10.1016/j.cell.2020.07.025. PubMed 32822567.
Backbone
  Vector backbone: pD649
  Backbone size w/o insert (bp): 6106
  Vector type: Mammalian Expression
Growth in bacteria
  Bacterial resistance: Ampicillin, 100 μg/mL
  Growth temperature: 37°C
  Growth strain: DH5alpha
  Copy number: High Copy
Gene/Insert
  Gene/Insert name: TNFSF9 (alt name: TNFL9)
  Species: H. sapiens (human)
  Insert size (bp): 615
  Mutation: Fc region of human IgG contains D265A and P329A mutations (DAPA)
  Entrez Gene: TNFSF9 (a.k.a. 4-1BB-L, CD137L, TNLG5A)
  Promoter: CMV/SP6
  Tag / fusion protein: Fc(DAPA)-AviTag-6xHis (C terminal on backbone)
  Cloning method: Restriction Enzyme; 5′ cloning site GCGGCCGC (not destroyed); 3′ cloning site GGCGCGCC (not destroyed)
  Sequencing primers: 5′ ATTTAGGTGACACTATAG; 3′ CACGTACCAGTTGAACTTCACC
Resource information
  A portion of this plasmid was derived from a plasmid made by: synthesis by ThermoFisher
Terms and licenses: Academic/Nonprofit Terms; Industry Terms: Not Available to Industry
Depositor comments: Some plasmids in this collection may have an IS4-like element ISVsa5 family transposase upstream of the CMV promoter.
How to cite: pD649-HAsp-TNFSF9-Fc(DAPA)-AviTag-6xHis was a gift from Chris Garcia (Addgene plasmid # 156617 ; http://n2t.net/addgene:156617 ; RRID:Addgene_156617)
