[The description below was written by a language model from this plasmid's Addgene catalogue record and the feature table of its GenBank file.]
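Description:
pD649-HAsp-TNFSF9-Fc(DAPA)-AviTag-6xHis is a 6.7 kb mammalian expression plasmid on the pD649 backbone, designed to produce a secreted, soluble form of a human cell-surface protein. It is maintained in E. coli at high copy through a ColE1/pUC-type origin and selected with ampicillin via the bla gene. For mammalian cells it also carries a puromycin N-acetyltransferase cassette driven by the SV40 enhancer/early promoter (which includes the SV40 origin) and terminated by an SV40 polyadenylation signal. An EM7 bacterial promoter sits just upstream of the same marker.

The payload is a 615 bp insert encoding the extracellular domain of human TNFSF9 (4-1BB ligand, CD137L), cloned between preserved restriction sites. Transcription is driven by the CMV immediate-early enhancer and promoter and ends at a bovine growth hormone polyadenylation signal. An SP6 phage promoter lies downstream of CMV, and its sequence is also the binding site for the 5′ sequencing primer. The "HAsp" in the name presumably denotes an N-terminal signal peptide directing secretion, although neither it, the TNFSF9 segment nor the Fc region is annotated in the feature table, which marks only the C-terminal tags.

The ectodomain is fused at its C terminus to a human IgG Fc carrying the D265A and P329A (DAPA) substitutions, which are generally used to reduce Fc effector binding. This is followed by an AviTag for site-specific enzymatic biotinylation and a 6xHis tag for metal-affinity purification. The plasmid belongs to a collection built for a human cell-surface interactome study, where such secreted Fc fusions are used in protein–protein interaction screening. The depositor notes that some plasmids in the collection may carry an IS4-like transposase element upstream of the CMV promoter.
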