LOCUS       Exported 6721 bp ds-DNA circular SYN 13-MAY-2021
DEFINITION  Mammalian expression of cell-surface protein extracellular domain
            fused to Fc(DAPA)-Avi-6xHis. Protein is secreted from cells..
ACCESSION   .
VERSION     .
KEYWORDS    pD649-HAsp-TNFSF9-Fc(DAPA)-AviTag-6xHis
SOURCE      synthetic DNA construct
  ORGANISM  synthetic DNA construct
REFERENCE   1 (bases 1 to 6721)
  AUTHORS   Wojtowicz WM, Vielmetter J, Fernandes RA, Siepe DH, Eastman CL,
            Chisholm GB, Cox S, Klock H, Anderson PW, Rue SM, Miller JJ, Glaser
            SM, Bragstad ML, Vance J, Lam AW, Lesley SA, Zinn K, Garcia KC
  TITLE     A Human IgSF Cell-Surface Interactome Reveals a Complex Network of
            Protein-Protein Interactions.
  JOURNAL   Cell. 2020 Aug 20;182(4):1027-1043.e17. doi:
            10.1016/j.cell.2020.07.025.
  PUBMED    32822567
REFERENCE   2 (bases 1 to 6721)
  AUTHORS   .
  TITLE     Direct Submission
  JOURNAL   Exported May 13, 2021 from SnapGene Server 1.1.58
            http://www.snapgene.com
FEATURES             Location/Qualifiers
     source          1..6721
                     /organism="synthetic DNA construct"
                     /mol_type="other DNA"
     primer_bind     124..143
                     /label=Kan-R
                     /note="Kanamycin resistance gene, reverse primer"
     primer_bind     149..168
                     /label=pENTR-R
                     /note="pENTR vectors, reverse primer"
     rep_origin      254..842
                     /direction=RIGHT
                     /label=ori
                     /note="high-copy-number ColE1/pMB1/pBR322/pUC origin of
                     replication"
     primer_bind     743..762
                     /label=pBR322ori-F
                     /note="pBR322 origin, forward primer"
     primer_bind     996..1013
                     /label=L4440
                     /note="L4440 vector, forward primer"
     primer_bind     1111..1128
                     /label=M13 Forward
                     /note="In lacZ gene. Also called M13-F20 or M13 (-21)
                     Forward"
     primer_bind     1112..1128
                     /label=M13 fwd
                     /note="common sequencing primer, one of multiple similar
                     variants"
     protein_bind    1584..1600
                     /label=lac operator
                     /bound_moiety="lac repressor encoded by lacI"
                     /note="The lac repressor binds to the lac operator to
                     inhibit transcription in E. coli. This inhibition can be
                     relieved by adding lactose or
                     isopropyl-beta-D-thiogalactopyranoside (IPTG)."
     enhancer        1767..2146
                     /label=CMV enhancer
                     /note="human cytomegalovirus immediate early enhancer"
     promoter        2147..2350
                     /label=CMV promoter
                     /note="human cytomegalovirus (CMV) immediate early
                     promoter"
     primer_bind     2301..2321
                     /label=CMV-F
                     /note="Human CMV immediate early promoter, forward primer"
     primer_bind     2347..2371
                     /label=LNCX
                     /note="Human CMV promoter, forward primer"
     promoter        2581..2599
                     /label=SP6 promoter
                     /note="promoter for bacteriophage SP6 RNA polymerase"
     primer_bind     2581..2598
                     /label=SP6
                     /note="SP6 promoter, forward primer"
     primer_bind     2612..2631
                     /label=pMT2-F
                     /note="Synthetic intron, forward primer"
     CDS             4063..4107
                     /codon_start=1
                     /product="peptide tag that allows for enzymatic
                     biotinylation"
                     /label=AviTag(TM)
                     /translation="GLNDIFEAQKIEWHE"
     CDS             4108..4125
                     /codon_start=1
                     /product="6xHis affinity tag"
                     /label=6xHis
                     /translation="HHHHHH"
     primer_bind     complement(4265..4282)
                     /label=BGH-rev
                     /note="Bovine growth hormone terminator, reverse primer.
                     Also called BGH reverse"
     polyA_signal    4271..4382
                     /label=bGH poly(A) signal
                     /note="bovine growth hormone polyadenylation signal"
     primer_bind     complement(4500..4520)
                     /label=pBABE 3'
                     /note="SV40 enhancer, reverse primer for pBABE vectors"
     promoter        4505..4834
                     /label=SV40 promoter
                     /note="SV40 enhancer and early promoter"
     rep_origin      4685..4820
                     /label=SV40 ori
                     /note="SV40 origin of replication"
     primer_bind     4747..4766
                     /label=SV40pro-F
                     /note="SV40 promoter/origin, forward primer"
     promoter        4882..4929
                     /label=EM7 promoter
                     /note="synthetic bacterial promoter "
     CDS             4948..5547
                     /codon_start=1
                     /gene="pac from Streptomyces alboniger"
                     /product="puromycin N-acetyltransferase"
                     /label=PuroR
                     /note="confers resistance to puromycin"
                     /translation="MTEYKPTVRLATRDDVPRAVRTLAAAFADYPATRHTVDPDRHIER
                     VTELQELFLTRVGLDIGKVWVADDGAAVAVWTTPESVEAGAVFAEIGPRMAELSGSRLA
                     AQQQMEGLLAPHRPKEPAWFLATVGVSPDHQGKGLGSAVVLPGVEAAERAGVPAFLETS
                     APRNLPFYERLGFTVTADVEVPEGPRTWCMTRKPGA"
     primer_bind     complement(4948..4967)
                     /label=Puro-R
                     /note="Puromycin resistance gene, reverse primer. Also
                     called puro-variant-R"
     primer_bind     5444..5464
                     /label=Puro-F
                     /note="Puromycin resistance gene, forward primer"
     polyA_signal    5677..5798
                     /label=SV40 poly(A) signal
                     /note="SV40 polyadenylation signal"
     primer_bind     complement(5714..5733)
                     /label=SV40pA-R
                     /note="SV40 polyA, reverse primer"
     primer_bind     5768..5787
                     /label=EBV-rev
                     /note="SV40 polyA terminator, reverse primer"
     CDS             complement(5851..6711)
                     /codon_start=1
                     /gene="bla"
                     /product="beta-lactamase"
                     /label=AmpR
                     /note="confers resistance to ampicillin, carbenicillin, and
                     related antibiotics"
                     /translation="MSIQHFRVALIPFFAAFCLPVFAHPETLVKVKDAEDQLGARVGYI
                     ELDLNSGKILESFRPEERFPMMSTFKVLLCGAVLSRIDAGQEQLGRRIHYSQNDLVEYS
                     PVTEKHLTDGMTVRELCSAAITMSDNTAANLLLTTIGGPKELTAFLHNMGDHVTRLDRW
                     EPELNEAIPNDERDTTMPVAMATTLRKLLTGELLTLASRQQLIDWMEADKVAGPLLRSA
                     LPAGWFIADKSGAGERGSRGIIAALGPDGKPSRIVVIYTTGSQATMDERNRQIAEIGAS
                     LIKHW"
     primer_bind     6474..6493
                     /label=Amp-R
                     /note="Ampicillin resistance gene, reverse primer"
     promoter        complement(6712..82)
                     /gene="bla"
                     /label=AmpR promoter
ORIGIN
        1 tttcaatatt attgaagcat ttatcagggt tattgtctca tgagcggata catatttgaa
       61 tgtatttaga aaaataaaca aataggggtc agtgttacaa ccaattaacc aattctgaac
      121 attatcgcga gcccatttat acctgaatat ggctcataac accccttgct catgaccaaa
      181 atcccttaac gtgagttacg cgcgcgtcgt tccactgagc gtcagacccc gtagaaaaga
      241 tcaaaggatc ttcttgagat cctttttttc tgcgcgtaat ctgctgcttg caaacaaaaa
      301 aaccaccgct accagcggtg gtttgtttgc cggatcaaga gctaccaact ctttttccga
      361 aggtaactgg cttcagcaga gcgcagatac caaatactgt tcttctagtg tagccgtagt
      421 tagcccacca cttcaagaac tctgtagcac cgcctacata cctcgctctg ctaatcctgt
      481 taccagtggc tgctgccagt ggcgataagt cgtgtcttac cgggttggac tcaagacgat
      541 agttaccgga taaggcgcag cggtcgggct gaacgggggg ttcgtgcaca cagcccagct
      601 tggagcgaac gacctacacc gaactgagat acctacagcg tgagctatga gaaagcgcca
      661 cgcttcccga agggagaaag gcggacaggt atccggtaag cggcagggtc ggaacaggag
      721 agcgcacgag ggagcttcca gggggaaacg cctggtatct ttatagtcct gtcgggtttc
      781 gccacctctg acttgagcgt cgatttttgt gatgctcgtc aggggggcgg agcctatgga
      841 aaaacgccag caacgcggcc tttttacggt tcctggcctt ttgctggcct tttgctcaca
      901 tgttctttcc tgcgttatcc cctgattctg tggataaccg tattaccgcc tttgagtgag
      961 ctgataccgc tcgccgcagc cgaacgaccg agcgcagcga gtcagtgagc gaggaagcgg
     1021 aaggcgagag tagggaactg ccaggcatca aactaagcag aaggcccctg acggatggcc
     1081 tttttgcgtt tctacaaact ctttctgtgt tgtaaaacga cggccagtct taagctcggg
     1141 ccccctgggc ggttctgata acgagtaatc gttaatccgc aaataacgta aaaacccgct
     1201 tcggcgggtt tttttatggg gggagtttag ggaaagagca tttgtcagaa tatttaaggg
     1261 cgcctgtcac tttgcttgat atatgagaat tatttaacct tataaatgag aaaaaagcaa
     1321 cgcactttaa ataagatacg ttgctttttc gattgatgaa cacctataat taaactattc
     1381 atctattatt tatgattttt tgtatataca atatttctag tttgttaaag agaattaaga
     1441 aaataaatct cgaaaataat aaagggaaaa tcagtttttg atatcaaaat tatacatgtc
     1501 aacgataata caaaatataa tacaaactat aagatgttat cagtatttat tatcatttag
     1561 aataaatttt gtgtcgccct taattgtgag cggataacaa ttacgagctt catgcacagt
     1621 ggcgttgact caatattggc cattagccat attattcatt ggttatatag cataaatcaa
     1681 tattggctat tggccattgc atacgttgta tctatatcat aatatgtaca tttatattgg
     1741 ctcatgtcca atatgaccgc catgttggca ttgattattg actagttatt aatagtaatc
     1801 aattacgggg tcattagttc atagcccata tatggagttc cgcgttacat aacttacggt
     1861 aaatggcccg cctggctgac cgcccaacga cccccgccca ttgacgtcaa taatgacgta
     1921 tgttcccata gtaacgccaa tagggacttt ccattgacgt caatgggtgg agtatttacg
     1981 gtaaactgcc cacttggcag tacatcaagt gtatcatatg ccaagtacgc cccctattga
     2041 cgtcaatgac ggtaaatggc ccgcctggca ttatgcccag tacatgacct tatgggactt
     2101 tcctacttgg cagtacatct acgtattagt catcgctatt accatggtga tgcggttttg
     2161 gcagtacatc aatgggcgtg gatagcggtt tgactcacgg ggatttccaa gtctccaccc
     2221 cattgacgtc aatgggagtt tgttttggca ccaaaatcaa cgggactttc caaaatgtcg
     2281 taacaactcc gccccattga cgcaaatggg cggtaggcgt gtacggtggg aggtctatat
     2341 aagcagagct cgtttagtga accgtcagat cgcctggaga cgccatccac gctgttttga
     2401 cctccataga agacaccggg accgatccag cctccgcggc cgggaacggt gcattggaac
     2461 gcggattccc cgtgccaaga gtgacgtaag taccgcctat agagtctata ggcccacccc
     2521 cttggcttcg ttagaacgcg gctacaatta atacataacc ttatgtatca tacacatacg
     2581 atttaggtga cactatagaa taacatccac tttgcctttc tctccacagg tgtccactcc
     2641 caggtccaac tgcacctcgg ttctatcgaa aacgcgcctg ctagcgccac catgaagacc
     2701 atcattgccc tgagctacat cttctgcctg gtgttcgctg cggccgccgc ttgtccttgg
     2761 gctgtttctg gtgctagagc ctctcctgga tctgccgcct ctcctagact gagagaggga
     2821 cctgagctga gccctgatga tcctgctgga ctgctggatc tgagacaggg catgtttgct
     2881 cagctggtgg cccagaacgt gctgctgatt gatggccctc tgagctggta ctctgatcct
     2941 ggacttgctg gcgttagcct gaccggcgga ctgagctaca aagaggacac caaagaactg
     3001 gtggtggcca aggccggcgt gtactacgtg ttctttcagc tggaactgcg gagagtggtg
     3061 gccggcgaag gatctggatc tgtgtctctg gctctgcatc tgcagcctct gagatctgct
     3121 gctggtgctg ctgctctggc actgacagtt gatctgcctc ctgccagcag cgaggccaga
     3181 aactctgcct ttggcttcca aggcagactg ctgcacctgt ctgctggaca gagactggga
     3241 gtgcacctcc acacagaagc cagagctaga cacgcttggc agctgacaca aggcgctaca
     3301 gtgctgggcc tgtttagagt gacacctgag attccagccg gcctgccttc tccaagaagc
     3361 gaaggcgcgc cgggcggcga caagacccac acctgccccc cctgcccagc tccagaactg
     3421 ctgggagggc cttccgtgtt cctgttcccc cccaagccca aggacaccct gatgatcagc
     3481 aggacccccg aggtgacctg cgtggtggtg gccgtgtccc acgaggaccc agaggtgaag
     3541 ttcaactggt acgtggacgg cgtggaggtg cacaacgcca agaccaagcc cagagaggag
     3601 cagtacaaca gcacctacag ggtggtgtcc gtgctgaccg tgctgcacca ggactggctg
     3661 aacggcaaag aatacaagtg caaagtctcc aacaaggccc tggctgcccc aatcgaaaag
     3721 acaatcagca aggccaaggg ccagccacgg gagccccagg tgtacaccct gccccccagc
     3781 cgggaggaga tgaccaagaa ccaggtgtcc ctgacctgtc tggtgaaggg cttctacccc
     3841 agcgatatcg ccgtggagtg ggagagcaac ggccagcccg agaacaacta caagaccacc
     3901 cccccagtgc tggacagcga cggcagcttc ttcctgtaca gcaagctgac cgtggacaag
     3961 tccaggtggc agcagggcaa cgtgttcagc tgcagcgtga tgcacgaggc cctgcacaac
     4021 cactacaccc agaagtccct gagcctgagc cccggcggca gcggtcttaa tgatattttc
     4081 gaggctcaga agattgagtg gcatgaacac caccaccatc accactaagg ccggcctgta
     4141 gtcactggca caacgcgtta cccggtaagc caatcgggta tacacggtcg tcatactgca
     4201 gacagggttc ttctactttg caagatagtc ttgagtagta aaataaatag atagagaaaa
     4261 tcagcctcga ctgtgccttc tagttgccag ccatctgttg tttgcccctc ccccgtgcct
     4321 tccttgaccc tggaaggtgc cactcccact gtcctttcct aataaaatga ggaaattgca
     4381 tcacaacact caaccctatc tcggtctatt cttttgattt ataagggatt ttgccgattt
     4441 cggcctattg gttaaaaaat gagctgattt aacaaaaatt taacgcgaat taattctgtg
     4501 gaatgtgtgt cagttagggt gtggaaagtc cccaggctcc ccagcaggca gaagtatgca
     4561 aagcatgcat ctcaattagt cagcaaccag gtgtggaaag tccccaggct ccccagcagg
     4621 cagaagtatg caaagcatgc atctcaatta gtcagcaacc atagtcccgc ccctaactcc
     4681 gcccatcccg cccctaactc cgcccagttc cgcccattct ccgccccatg gctgactaat
     4741 tttttttatt tatgcagagg ccgaggccgc ctctgcctct gagctattcc agaagtagtg
     4801 aggaggcttt tttggaggcc taggcttttg caaaaagctc ccgggagctt gtatatccat
     4861 tttcggatct gatcagcacg tgttgacaat taatcatcgg catagtatat cggcatagta
     4921 taatacgaca aggtgaggaa ctaaaccatg accgagtaca agcccacggt gcgcctcgcc
     4981 acccgcgacg acgtccccag ggccgtacgc accctcgccg ccgcgttcgc cgactacccc
     5041 gccacgcgcc acaccgtcga tccggaccgc cacatcgagc gggtcaccga gctgcaagaa
     5101 ctcttcctca cgcgcgtcgg gctcgacatc ggcaaggtgt gggtcgcgga cgacggcgcc
     5161 gcggtggcgg tctggaccac gccggagagc gtcgaagcgg gggcggtgtt cgccgagatc
     5221 ggcccgcgca tggccgagtt gagcggttcc cggctggccg cgcagcaaca gatggaaggc
     5281 ctcctggcgc cgcaccggcc caaggagccc gcgtggttcc tggccaccgt cggcgtctcg
     5341 cccgaccacc agggcaaggg tctgggcagc gccgtcgtgc tccccggagt ggaggcggcc
     5401 gagcgcgccg gggtgcccgc cttcctggag acatccgcgc cccgcaacct ccccttctac
     5461 gagcggctcg gcttcaccgt caccgccgac gtcgaggtgc ccgaaggacc gcgcacctgg
     5521 tgcatgaccc gcaagcccgg tgcctgacac gtgctacgag atttcgattc caccgccgcc
     5581 ttctatgaaa ggttgggctt cggaatcgtt ttccgggacg ccggctggat gatcctccag
     5641 cgcggggatc tcatgctgga gttcttcgcc caccccaact tgtttattgc agcttataat
     5701 ggttacaaat aaagcaatag catcacaaat ttcacaaata aagcattttt ttcactgcat
     5761 tctagttgtg gtttgtccaa actcatcaat gtatcttatc atgtctgtat accgtcgacc
     5821 tctagctaga gcttggcgta atcatggtca ttaccaatgc ttaatcagtg aggcacctat
     5881 ctcagcgatc tgtctatttc gttcatccat agttgcctga ctccccgtcg tgtagataac
     5941 tacgatacgg gagggcttac catctggccc cagcgctgcg atgataccgc gagaaccacg
     6001 ctcaccggct ccggatttat cagcaataaa ccagccagcc ggaagggccg agcgcagaag
     6061 tggtcctgca actttatccg cctccatcca gtctattaat tgttgccggg aagctagagt
     6121 aagtagttcg ccagttaata gtttgcgcaa cgttgttgcc atcgctacag gcatcgtggt
     6181 gtcacgctcg tcgtttggta tggcttcatt cagctccggt tcccaacgat caaggcgagt
     6241 tacatgatcc cccatgttgt gcaaaaaagc ggttagctcc ttcggtcctc cgatcgttgt
     6301 cagaagtaag ttggccgcag tgttatcact catggttatg gcagcactgc ataattctct
     6361 tactgtcatg ccatccgtaa gatgcttttc tgtgactggt gagtactcaa ccaagtcatt
     6421 ctgagaatag tgtatgcggc gaccgagttg ctcttgcccg gcgtcaatac gggataatac
     6481 cgcgccacat agcagaactt taaaagtgct catcattgga aaacgttctt cggggcgaaa
     6541 actctcaagg atcttaccgc tgttgagatc cagttcgatg taacccactc gtgcacccaa
     6601 ctgatcttca gcatctttta ctttcaccag cgtttctggg tgagcaaaaa caggaaggca
     6661 aaatgccgca aaaaagggaa taagggcgac acggaaatgt tgaatactca tattcttcct
     6721 t
//
