>Addgene plasmid #156617 | pD649-HAsp-TNFSF9-Fc(DAPA)-AviTag-6xHis | depositor partial sequence | sequence record 302344 | insert (extracellular domain)
GCTTGTCCTTGGGCTGTTTCTGGTGCTAGAGCCTCTCCTGGATCTGCCGCCTCTCCTAGACTGAGAGAGG
GACCTGAGCTGAGCCCTGATGATCCTGCTGGACTGCTGGATCTGAGACAGGGCATGTTTGCTCAGCTGGT
GGCCCAGAACGTGCTGCTGATTGATGGCCCTCTGAGCTGGTACTCTGATCCTGGACTTGCTGGCGTTAGC
CTGACCGGCGGACTGAGCTACAAAGAGGACACCAAAGAACTGGTGGTGGCCAAGGCCGGCGTGTACTACG
TGTTCTTTCAGCTGGAACTGCGGAGAGTGGTGGCCGGCGAAGGATCTGGATCTGTGTCTCTGGCTCTGCA
TCTGCAGCCTCTGAGATCTGCTGCTGGTGCTGCTGCTCTGGCACTGACAGTTGATCTGCCTCCTGCCAGC
AGCGAGGCCAGAAACTCTGCCTTTGGCTTCCAAGGCAGACTGCTGCACCTGTCTGCTGGACAGAGACTGG
GAGTGCACCTCCACACAGAAGCCAGAGCTAGACACGCTTGGCAGCTGACACAAGGCGCTACAGTGCTGGG
CCTGTTTAGAGTGACACCTGAGATTCCAGCCGGCCTGCCTTCTCCAAGAAGCGAA
